>Addgene plasmid #51246 | pEF5/FRT/DEST-3xHA/mGli3/Flag | addgene partial sequence | sequence record 79254 | T7 5'-TAATACGACTCACTATAGGG-3'
GCTCGGATCCACTAGTCCAGTGTGGTGGAATTCTGCAGATATCAACAAGTTTGTACAAAAAAGCAGGCTG
GCGCCGGAACCAATTCAGTCGACATGTACCCATACGATGTTCCAGATTACGCTTATCCTTATGACGTACC
TGACTATGCATACCCTTATGATGTACCAGACTACGCTGGCGCGGTACCAAGCGGAGGAAGCGAGAATCTT
TATTTTCAGGGCACTGGAGGAACGAATTCAAGGATGGAGGCCCAGGCCCACAGCTCTACGGCGACTGAGA
GGAAGAAAGCTGAAAATTCCATTGGGAAATGTCCCACGAGAACAGATGTCAGCGAGAAGGCCGTGGCCTC
TAGTACCACTTCCAATGAGGATGAAAGTCCTGGACAGATCTATCACCGAGAGAGAAGAAACGCAATCACT
ATGCAGCCTCAGAGTGTGCAGGGTCTCAACAAAATCAGTGAGGAGCCCTCGACGTCTAGTGATGAGAGGG
CCTCGCTGATCAAGAAAGAGATCCATGGCTCTCTACCACATCTGGCGGAGCCCTCTCTCCCTTACCGTGG
GACTGTGTTTGCCATGGATCCCCGGAATGGCTACATGGAGCCTCACTACCACCCTCCTCATCTTTTCCCT
GCCTTCCATCCTCCTGTACCAATTGATGCCAGACATCATGAGGGCCGTTACCATTATGATCCATCTCCTA
TTCCTCCATTACATGTGCCTTCTGCCTTATCTAGTAGCCCGACGTATCCAGACTTGCCCTTCATTAGGAT
CTCCCCACACCGTAATCCCACTGCAGC
