>Addgene plasmid #51246 | pEF5/FRT/DEST-3xHA/mGli3/Flag | addgene partial sequence | sequence record 79314 | BGH-rev 5'-TAGAAGGCACAGTCGAGG-3'
CGAGACCGAGGAGAGGGTTAGGGATAGGCTTACCTTCGAACCGCGGGCCCTCTAGACTCGAGCGGCCGCC
ACTGTGCTGGATATCAACCACTTTGTACAAGAAAGCTGGGTCTAGATATCTCGACTCACTTGTCATCGTC
GTCCTTGTAATCTCCGCCAGATCCTGGTGTTCCGCCACGCGTCTGCATAACTGCAAGGAACTTGCTTTCT
TCTGCAAGGGAGGTCAGCAAAGAACTCATATCCCCGATAGCCATGTTGGTGGTGCCCATGGATAGGGATG
GGAATGGGAGGGATGCCCGCGGAGTGGTGAGACGGGAGGAGCTGTGGGAAAGGTTCTGAATAATACTTGG
GCTCAAGGCCCCTGACATTAGGCTGGTATGGTCCCCATCATCTATGATGGCATCAAAATCAATCTGCACA
CCTTCTAGGTCATGACTCTCAAAGCTGTCAACTGTGCTTGTTACCTGGTTAGCACCTGGGGAGAGTAACT
CAGAGTTTTCAGTGCCATTCCCTTGGAGCAGGCAGTTGGCATCTGAGAGGGAGAACGAGCCAGCTTTCCT
GTCTTGCTGACTGAAGCCCATGGTTTGGTCATAGAACTGACCGGAATAATTCTGCACGGTAGAGCAGAGC
TGCTGGGACTGACCTTGTGCCTCCATTTTGATGCTGTTCACCCTGCTGCTCTGACTCATGTCACTGAGCT
GTCCTTGTTGCAGAGTGAGGTTGCCCCTTGGCATTGCCTGACGCCTGTTACCCCCATAGCTGGCACAGGG
CTGGTAGCCCCTGATAGCTGCCATGCTTGATGGCTGGCTGCTGTTGTCCTGAGTCCCTGGTAGGCAGCTC
TCTGTCCCTTGATAGATGTTGATA
