[The description below was written by a language model from this plasmid's Addgene catalogue record.]
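Description:
pEF5/FRT/DEST-3xHA/mGli3/Flag is a mammalian expression plasmid built on the Invitrogen pEF5-FRT-DEST backbone, a Gateway destination vector designed for the Flp-In system. It is maintained in E. coli as a high-copy plasmid under ampicillin selection. The backbone carries an FRT recombination site, so that co-delivery with Flp recombinase into a host cell line harbouring a matching genomic FRT site places the whole expression cassette at a single defined locus. Hygromycin is the recorded mammalian selectable marker and is used to recover these stable integrants. This yields isogenic lines with single-copy, comparable expression, rather than the variable levels seen with random integration or transient transfection.

The insert, introduced by Gateway recombination, is mouse Gli3, a zinc-finger transcription factor of the Hedgehog signalling pathway. It is expressed from the EF1a promoter, a strong constitutive promoter active in many mammalian cell types. The coding sequence is tagged at both ends: an N-terminal triple HA epitope followed by a TEV protease cleavage site, and a C-terminal Flag epitope. Because full-length Gli3 is known to be proteolytically processed into a shorter N-terminal repressor form, tags at opposite ends should allow the full-length protein and its fragments to be distinguished by immunoblotting or immunoprecipitation. The TEV site permits removal of the HA tag or protease elution after affinity capture. The associated publication concerns control of Gli protein activity by multisite phosphorylation in vertebrate Hedgehog signalling, which is consistent with use of this construct for stable expression and biochemical analysis of Gli3. No feature table was supplied, so details such as the replication origin and polyadenylation signal are not stated in the record.
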