Addgene plasmid #51246: pEF5/FRT/DEST-3xHA/mGli3/Flag
Purpose: Encodes N-3xHA-TEV-mouseGli3-Flag-C
Depositing lab: Rajat Rohatgi. Depositing organization: Stanford University. Publication: Gli Protein Activity Is Controlled by Multisite Phosphorylation in Vertebrate Hedgehog Signaling. Niewiadomski P, Kong JH, Ahrends R, Ma Y, Humke EW, Khan S, Teruel MN, Novitch BG, Rohatgi R. Cell Rep. 2013 Dec 24. pii: S2211-1247(13)00733-X. doi: 10.1016/j.celrep.2013.12.003. PubMed 24373970.
Backbone
  Vector backbone: pEF5-FRT-DEST
  Backbone manufacturer: Invitrogen
  Vector type: Mammalian Expression ; Flpin system
  Selectable markers: Hygromycin
Growth in bacteria
  Bacterial resistance: Ampicillin, 100 μg/mL
  Growth temperature: 37°C
  Growth strain: DH5alpha
  Copy number: High Copy
Gene/Insert
  Gene/Insert name: Gli3
  Species: M. musculus (mouse)
  GenBank ID: 14634
  Entrez Gene: Gli3 (a.k.a. Bph, GLI3-190, GLI3FL, Pdn, Xt, add)
  Promoter: EF1a
  Tag / fusion protein: 3xHA-TEV (N terminal on insert); Flag (C terminal on insert)
  Cloning method: Gateway Cloning
  Sequencing primers: 5′ T7
Terms and licenses: Academic/Nonprofit Terms; Industry Terms: Not Available to Industry
How to cite: pEF5/FRT/DEST-3xHA/mGli3/Flag was a gift from Rajat Rohatgi (Addgene plasmid # 51246 ; http://n2t.net/addgene:51246 ; RRID:Addgene_51246)
